>Addgene plasmid #211540 | pLenti-GFP-2A-Puro-gETAA1_B | addgene full sequence | sequence record 419875 | Addgene NGS Result
GTCGACGGATCGGGAGATCTCCCGATCCCCTATGGTGCACTCTCAGTACAATCTGCTCTGATGCCGCATA
GTTAAGCCAGTATCTGCTCCCTGCTTGTGTGTTGGAGGTCGCTGAGTAGTGCGCGAGCAAAATTTAAGCT
ACAACAAGGCAAGGCTTGACCGACAATTGCATGAAGAATCTGCTTAGGGTTAGGCGTTTTGCGCTGCTTC
GCGATGTACGGGCCAGATATACGCGTTGACATTGATTATTGACTAGTTATTAATAGTAATCAATTACGGG
GTCATTAGTTCATAGCCCATATATGGAGTTCCGCGTTACATAACTTACGGTAAATGGCCCGCCTGGCTGA
CCGCCCAACGACCCCCGCCCATTGACGTCAATAATGACGTATGTTCCCATAGTAACGCCAATAGGGACTT
TCCATTGACGTCAATGGGTGGAGTATTTACGGTAAACTGCCCACTTGGCAGTACATCAAGTGTATCATAT
GCCAAGTACGCCCCCTATTGACGTCAATGACGGTAAATGGCCCGCCTGGCATTATGCCCAGTACATGACC
TTATGGGACTTTCCTACTTGGCAGTACATCTACGTATTAGTCATCGCTATTACCATGGTGATGCGGTTTT
GGCAGTACATCAATGGGCGTGGATAGCGGTTTGACTCACGGGGATTTCCAAGTCTCCACCCCATTGACGT
CAATGGGAGTTTGTTTTGGCACCAAAATCAACGGGACTTTCCAAAATGTCGTAACAACTCCGCCCCATTG
ACGCAAATGGGCGGTAGGCGTGTACGGTGGGAGGTCTATATAAGCAGCGCGTTTTGCCTGTACTGGGTCT
CTCTGGTTAGACCAGATCTGAGCCTGGGAGCTCTCTGGCTAACTAGGGAACCCACTGCTTAAGCCTCAAT
AAAGCTTGCCTTGAGTGCTTCAAGTAGTGTGTGCCCGTCTGTTGTGTGACTCTGGTAACTAGAGATCCCT
CAGACCCTTTTAGTCAGTGTGGAAAATCTCTAGCAGTGGCGCCCGAACAGGGACTTGAAAGCGAAAGGGA
AACCAGAGGAGCTCTCTCGACGCAGGACTCGGCTTGCTGAAGCGCGCACGGCAAGAGGCGAGGGGCGGCG
ACTGGTGAGTACGCCAAAAATTTTGACTAGCGGAGGCTAGAAGGAGAGAGATGGGTGCGAGAGCGTCAGT
ATTAAGCGGGGGAGAATTAGATCGCGATGGGAAAAAATTCGGTTAAGGCCAGGGGGAAAGAAAAAATATA
AATTAAAACATATAGTATGGGCAAGCAGGGAGCTAGAACGATTCGCAGTTAATCCTGGCCTGTTAGAAAC
ATCAGAAGGCTGTAGACAAATACTGGGACAGCTACAACCATCCCTTCAGACAGGATCAGAAGAACTTAGA
TCATTATATAATACAGTAGCAACCCTCTATTGTGTGCATCAAAGGATAGAGATAAAAGACACCAAGGAAG
CTTTAGACAAGATAGAGGAAGAGCAAAACAAAAGTAAGACCACCGCACAGCAAGCGGCCGCTGATCTTCA
GACCTGGAGGAGGAGATATGAGGGACAATTGGAGAAGTGAATTATATAAATATAAAGTAGTAAAAATTGA
ACCATTAGGAGTAGCACCCACCAAGGCAAAGAGAAGAGTGGTGCAGAGAGAAAAAAGAGCAGTGGGAATA
GGAGCTTTGTTCCTTGGGTTCTTGGGAGCAGCAGGAAGCACTATGGGCGCAGCGTCAATGACGCTGACGG
TACAGGCCAGACAATTATTGTCTGGTATAGTGCAGCAGCAGAACAATTTGCTGAGGGCTATTGAGGCGCA
ACAGCATCTGTTGCAACTCACAGTCTGGGGCATCAAGCAGCTCCAGGCAAGAATCCTGGCTGTGGAAAGA
TACCTAAAGGATCAACAGCTCCTGGGGATTTGGGGTTGCTCTGGAAAACTCATTTGCACCACTGCTGTGC
CTTGGAATGCTAGTTGGAGTAATAAATCTCTGGAACAGATTTGGAATCACACGACCTGGATGGAGTGGGA
CAGAGAAATTAACAATTACACAAGCTTAATACACTCCTTAATTGAAGAATCGCAAAACCAGCAAGAAAAG
AATGAACAAGAATTATTGGAATTAGATAAATGGGCAAGTTTGTGGAATTGGTTTAACATAACAAATTGGC
TGTGGTATATAAAATTATTCATAATGATAGTAGGAGGCTTGGTAGGTTTAAGAATAGTTTTTGCTGTACT
TTCTATAGTGAATAGAGTTAGGCAGGGATATTCACCATTATCGTTTCAGACCCACCTCCCAACCCCGAGG
GGACCCGACAGGCCCGAAGGAATAGAAGAAGAAGGTGGAGAGAGAGACAGAGACAGATCCATTCGATTAG
TGAACGGATCGGCACTGCGTGCGCCAATTCTGCAGACAAATGGCAGTATTCATCCACAATTTTAAAAGAA
AAGGGGGGATTGGGGGGTACAGTGCAGGGGAAAGAATAGTAGACATAATAGCAACAGACATACAAACTAA
AGAATTACAAAAACAAATTACAAAAATTCAAAATTTTCGGGTTTATTACAGGGACAGCAGAGATCCAGTT
TGGTTAATTAAGGTACCGAGGGCCTATTTCCCATGATTCCTTCATATTTGCATATACGATACAAGGCTGT
TAGAGAGATAATTAGAATTAATTTGACTGTAAACACAAAGATATTAGTACAAAATACGTGACGTAGAAAG
TAATAATTTCTTGGGTAGTTTGCAGTTTTAAAATTATGTTTTAAAATGGACTATCATATGCTTACCGTAA
CTTGAAAGTATTTCGATTTCTTGGCTTTATATATCTTGTGGAAAGGACGAAACACCGTTTGCTACACTGG
GAGTACAGTTTTAGAGCTAGAAATAGCAAGTTAAAATAAGGCTAGTCCGTTATCAACTTGAAAAAGTGGC
ACCGAGTCGGTGCTTTTTTGAATTCGCTAGCTAGGTCTTGAAAGGAGTGGGAATTGGCTCCGGTGCCCGT
CAGTGGGCAGAGCGCACATCGCCCACAGTCCCCGAGAAGTTGGGGGGAGGGGTCGGCAATTGATCCGGTG
CCTAGAGAAGGTGGCGCGGGGTAAACTGGGAAAGTGATGTCGTGTACTGGCTCCGCCTTTTTCCCGAGGG
TGGGGGAGAACCGTATATAAGTGCAGTAGTCGCCGTGAACGTTCTTTTTCGCAACGGGTTTGCCGCCAGA
ACACAGGACCGGTGCCACCATGGTGAGCAAGGGCGAGGAGCTGTTCACCGGGGTGGTGCCCATCCTGGTC
GAGCTGGACGGCGACGTAAACGGCCACAAGTTCAGCGTGTCCGGCGAGGGCGAGGGCGATGCCACCTACG
GCAAGCTGACCCTGAAGTTCATCTGCACCACCGGCAAGCTGCCCGTGCCCTGGCCCACCCTCGTGACCAC
CCTGACCTACGGCGTGCAGTGCTTCAGCCGCTACCCCGACCACATGAAGCAGCACGACTTCTTCAAGTCC
GCCATGCCCGAAGGCTACGTCCAGGAGCGCACCATCTTCTTCAAGGACGACGGCAACTACAAGACCCGCG
CCGAGGTGAAGTTCGAGGGCGACACCCTGGTGAACCGCATCGAGCTGAAGGGCATCGACTTCAAGGAGGA
CGGCAACATCCTGGGGCACAAGCTGGAGTACAACTACAACAGCCACAACGTCTATATCATGGCCGACAAG
CAGAAGAACGGCATCAAGGTGAACTTCAAGATCCGCCACAACATCGAGGACGGCAGCGTGCAGCTCGCCG
ACCACTACCAGCAGAACACCCCCATCGGCGACGGCCCCGTGCTGCTGCCCGACAACCACTACCTGAGCAC
CCAGTCCGCCCTGAGCAAAGACCCCAACGAGAAGCGCGATCACATGGTCCTGCTGGAGTTCGTGACCGCC
GCCGGGATCACTCTCGGCATGGACGAGCTGTACAAGCCCAAGAAAAAGCGGAAAGTGGGATCCGGCGCAA
CAAACTTCTCTCTGCTGAAACAAGCCGGAGATGTCGAAGAGAATCCTGGACCGACCGAGTACAAGCCCAC
GGTGCGCCTCGCCACCCGCGACGACGTCCCCAGGGCCGTACGCACCCTCGCCGCCGCGTTCGCCGACTAC
CCCGCCACGCGCCACACCGTCGATCCGGACCGCCACATCGAGCGGGTCACCGAGCTGCAAGAACTCTTCC
TCACGCGCGTCGGGCTCGACATCGGCAAGGTGTGGGTCGCGGACGACGGCGCCGCGGTGGCGGTCTGGAC
CACGCCGGAGAGCGTCGAAGCGGGGGCGGTGTTCGCCGAGATCGGCCCGCGCATGGCCGAGTTGAGCGGT
TCCCGGCTGGCCGCGCAGCAACAGATGGAAGGCCTCCTGGCGCCGCACCGGCCCAAGGAGCCCGCGTGGT
TCCTGGCCACCGTCGGAGTCTCGCCCGACCACCAGGGCAAGGGTCTGGGCAGCGCCGTCGTGCTCCCCGG
AGTGGAGGCGGCCGAGCGCGCCGGGGTGCCCGCCTTCCTGGAGACCTCCGCGCCCCGCAACCTCCCCTTC
TACGAGCGGCTCGGCTTCACCGTCACCGCCGACGTCGAGGTGCCCGAAGGACCGCGCACCTGGTGCATGA
CCCGCAAGCCCGGTGCCTGAACGCGTTAAGTCGACAATCAACCTCTGGATTACAAAATTTGTGAAAGATT
GACTGGTATTCTTAACTATGTTGCTCCTTTTACGCTATGTGGATACGCTGCTTTAATGCCTTTGTATCAT
GCTATTGCTTCCCGTATGGCTTTCATTTTCTCCTCCTTGTATAAATCCTGGTTGCTGTCTCTTTATGAGG
AGTTGTGGCCCGTTGTCAGGCAACGTGGCGTGGTGTGCACTGTGTTTGCTGACGCAACCCCCACTGGTTG
GGGCATTGCCACCACCTGTCAGCTCCTTTCCGGGACTTTCGCTTTCCCCCTCCCTATTGCCACGGCGGAA
CTCATCGCCGCCTGCCTTGCCCGCTGCTGGACAGGGGCTCGGCTGTTGGGCACTGACAATTCCGTGGTGT
TGTCGGGGAAATCATCGTCCTTTCCTTGGCTGCTCGCCTGTGTTGCCACCTGGATTCTGCGCGGGACGTC
CTTCTGCTACGTCCCTTCGGCCCTCAATCCAGCGGACCTTCCTTCCCGCGGCCTGCTGCCGGCTCTGCGG
CCTCTTCCGCGTCTTCGCCTTCGCCCTCAGACGAGTCGGATCTCCCTTTGGGCCGCCTCCCCGCGTCGAC
TTTAAGACCAATGACTTACAAGGCAGCTGTAGATCTTAGCCACTTTTTAAAAGAAAAGGGGGGACTGGAA
GGGCTAATTCACTCCCAACGAAGACAAGATCTGCTTTTTGCTTGTACTGGGTCTCTCTGGTTAGACCAGA
TCTGAGCCTGGGAGCTCTCTGGCTAACTAGGGAACCCACTGCTTAAGCCTCAATAAAGCTTGCCTTGAGT
GCTTCAAGTAGTGTGTGCCCGTCTGTTGTGTGACTCTGGTAACTAGAGATCCCTCAGACCCTTTTAGTCA
GTGTGGAAAATCTCTAGCAGGGCCCGTTTAAACCCGCTGATCAGCCTCGACTGTGCCTTCTAGTTGCCAG
CCATCTGTTGTTTGCCCCTCCCCCGTGCCTTCCTTGACCCTGGAAGGTGCCACTCCCACTGTCCTTTCCT
AATAAAATGAGGAAATTGCATCGCATTGTCTGAGTAGGTGTCATTCTATTCTGGGGGGTGGGGTGGGGCA
GGACAGCAAGGGGGAGGATTGGGAAGACAATAGCAGGCATGCTGGGGATGCGGTGGGCTCTATGGCTTCT
GAGGCGGAAAGAACCAGCTGGGGCTCTAGGGGGTATCCCC
[124 nt withheld, positions 5851-5974]
C
[91 nt withheld, positions 5976-6066]
A
[49 nt withheld, positions 6068-6116]
CCTTTGACGTTGGAGTCCACGTTCTTT
[37 nt withheld, positions 6144-6180]
ACCCTATCTCGGTCTATTCTTTTGATTTATAAGGGATTTTGCCGATTTCGGCCTATTGGTTAAAAAATGA
GCTGATTTAACAAAAATTTAACGCGAATTAATTCTGTGGAATGTGTGTCAGTTAGGGTGTGGAAAGTCCC
CAGGCTCCCCAGCAGGCAGAAGTATGCAAAGCATGCATCTCAATTAGTCAGCAACCAGGTGTGGAAAGTC
CCCAGGCTCCCCAGCAGGCAGAAGTATGCAAAGCATGCATCTCAATTAGTCAGCAACCATAGTCCCGCCC
CTAACTCCGCCCATCCCGCCCCTAACTCCGCCCAGTTCCGCCCATTCTCCGCCCCATGGCTGACTAATTT
TTTTTATTTATGCAGAGGCCGAGGCCGCCTCTGCCTCTGAGCTATTCCAGAAGTAGTGAGGAGGCTTTTT
TGGAGGCCTAGGCTTTTGCAAAAAGCTCCCGGGAGCTTGTATATCCATTTTCGGATCTGATCAGCACGTG
TTGACAATTAATCATCGGCATAGTATAATACGACAAGGTGAGGAACTAAACCATGGCCAAGTTGACCAGT
GCCGTTCCGGTGCTCACCGCGCGCGACGTCGCCGGAGCGGTCGAGTTCTGGACCGACCGGCTCGGGTTCT
CCCGGGACTTCGTGGAGGACGACTTCGCCGGTGTGGTCCGGGACGACGTGACCCTGTTCATCAGCGCGGT
CCAGGACCAGGTGGTGCCGGACAACACCCTGGCCTGGGTGTGGGTGCGCGGCCTGGACGAGCTGTACGCC
GAGTGGTCGGAGGTCGTGTCCACGAACTTCCGGGACGCCTCCGGGCCGGCCATGACCGAGATCGGCGAGC
AGCCGTGGGGGCGGGAGTTCGCCCTGCGCGACCCGGCCGGCAACTGCGTGCACTTCGTGGCCGAGGAGCA
GGACTGACACGTGCTACGAGATTTCGATTCCACCGCCGCCTTCTATGAAAGGTTGGGCTTCGGAATCGTT
TTCCGGGACGCCGGCTGGATGATCCTCCAGCGCGGGGATCTCATGCTGGAGTTCTTCGCCCACCCCAACT
TGTTTATTGCAGCTTATAATGGTTACAAATAAAGCAATAGCATCACAAATTTCACAAATAAAGCATTTTT
TTCACTGCATTCTAGTTGTGGTTTGTCCAAACTCATCAATGTATCTTATCATGTCTGTATACCGTCGACC
TCTAGCTAGAGCTTGGCGTAATCATGGTCATAGCTGTTTCCTGTGTGAAATTGTTATCCGCTCACAATTC
CACACAACATACGAGCCGGAAGCATAAAGTGTAAAGCCTGGGGTGCCTAATGAGTGAGCTAACTCACATT
AATTGCGTTGCGCTCACTGCCCGCTTTCCAGTCGGGAAACCTGTCGTGCCAGCTGCATTAATGAATCGGC
CAACGCGCGGGGAGAGGCGGTTTGCGTATTGGGCGCTCTTCCGCTTCCTCGCTCACTGACTCGCTGCGCT
CGGTCGTTCGGCTGCGGCGAGCGGTATCAGCTCACTCAAAGGCGGTAATACGGTTATCCACAGAATCAGG
GGATAACGCAGGAAAGAACATGTGAGCAAAAGGCCAGCAAAAGGCCAGGAACCGTAAAAAGGCCGCGTTG
CTGGCGTTTTTCCATAGGCTCCGCCCCCCTGACGAGCATCACAAAAATCGACGCTCAAGTCAGAGGTGGC
GAAACCCGACAGGACTATAAAGATACCAGGCGTTTCCCCCTGGAAGCTCCCTCGTGCGCTCTCCTGTTCC
GACCCTGCCGCTTACCGGATACCTGTCCGCCTTTCTCCCTTCGGGAAGCGTGGCGCTTTCTCATAGCTCA
CGCTGTAGGTATCTCAGTTCGGTGTAGGTCGTTCGCTCCAAGCTGGGCTGTGTGCACGAACCCCCCGTTC
AGCCCGACCGCTGCGCCTTATCCGGTAACTATCGTCTTGAGTCCAACCCGGTAAGACACGACTTATCGCC
ACTGGCAGCAGCCACTGGTAACAGGATTAGCAGAGCGAGGTATGTAGGCGGTGCTACAGAGTTCTTGAAG
TGGTGGCCTAACTACGGCTACACTAGAAGAACAGTATTTGGTATCTGCGCTCTGCTGAAGCCAGTTACCT
TCGGAAAAAGAGTTGGTAGCTCTTGATCCGGCAAACAAACCACCGCTGGTAGCGGTGGTTTTTTTGTTTG
CAAGCAGCAGATTACGCGCAGAAAAAAAGGATCTCAAGAAGATCCTTTGATCTTTTCTACGGGGTCTGAC
GCTCAGTGGAACGAAAACTCACGTTAAGGGATTTTGGTCATGAGATTATCAAAAAGGATCTTCACCTAGA
TCCTTTTAAATTAAAAATGAAGTTTTAAATCAATCTAAAGTATATATGAGTAAACTTGGTCTGACAGTTA
CCAATGCTTAATCAGTGAGGCACCTATCTCAGCGATCTGTCTATTTCGTTCATCCATAGTTGCCTGACTC
CCCGTCGTGTAGATAACTACGATACGGGAGGGCTTACCATCTGGCCCCAGTGCTGCAATGATACCGCGAG
ACCCACGCTCACCGGCTCCAGATTTATCAGCAATAAACCAGCCAGCCGGAAGGGCCGAGCGCAGAAGTGG
TCCTGCAACTTTATCCGCCTCCATCCAGTCTATTAATTGTTGCCGGGAAGCTAGAGTAAGTAGTTCGCCA
GTTAATAGTTTGCGCAACGTTGTTGCCATTGCTACAGGCATCGTGGTGTCACGCTCGTCGTTTGGTATGG
CTTCATTCAGCTCCGGTTCCCAACGATCAAGGCGAGTTACATGATCCCCCATGTTGTGCAAAAAAGCGGT
TAGCTCCTTCGGTCCTCCGATCGTTGTCAGAAGTAAGTTGGCCGCAGTGTTATCACTCATGGTTATGGCA
GCACTGCATAATTCTCTTACTGTCATGCCATCCGTAAGATGCTTTTCTGTGACTGGTGAGTACTCAACCA
AGTCATTCTGAGAATAGTGTATGCGGCGACCGAGTTGCTCTTGCCCGGCGTCAATACGGGATAATACCGC
GCCACATAGCAGAACTTTAAAAGTGCTCATCATTGGAAAACGTTCTTCGGGGCGAAAACTCTCAAGGATC
TTACCGCTGTTGAGATCCAGTTCGATGTAACCCACTCGTGCACCCAACTGATCTTCAGCATCTTTTACTT
TCACCAGCGTTTCTGGGTGAGCAAAAACAGGAAGGCAAAATGCCGCAAAAAAGGGAATAAGGGCGACACG
GAAATGTTGAATACTCATACTCTTCCTTTTTCAATATTATTGAAGCATTTATCAGGGTTATTGTCTCATG
AGCGGATACATATTTGAATGTATTTAGAAAAATAAACAAATAGGGGTTCCGCGCACATTTCCCCGAAAAG
TGCCACCTGAC
Features (pLannotate 1.2.2; 33 found; start..end, strand, type, name):
     31..83      -  misc_feature   bom (fragment): basis of mobility region from pBR322
    238..617     +  enhancer       CMV enhancer: human cytomegalovirus immediate early enhancer
    618..817     +  promoter       CMV promoter: human cytomegalovirus (CMV) immediate early promoter
    835..1015    +  LTR            5' LTR (truncated): truncated 5' long terminal repeat (LTR) from HIV-1
   1062..1187    +  misc_feature   HIV-1 Ψ: packaging signal of human immunodeficiency virus type 1
   1171..1534    +  CDS            HIV-1 gag (fragment): gag protein from human immunodeficiency virus 1; gag
   1680..1913    +  misc_feature   RRE: The Rev response element (RRE) of HIV-1 allows for Rev-dependent mRNA export from the nucleus to the cytoplasm.
   2290..2390    +  CDS            Rev (fragment): human immunodeficiency virus 1 (HIV-1) Rev protein; rev; enhances nuclear export of unspliced and incompletely spliced viral mRNAs
   2440..2557    +  misc_feature   cPPT/CTS: central polypurine tract and central termination sequence of HIV-1
   2608..2848    +  promoter       U6 promoter: RNA polymerase III promoter for human U6 snRNA
   2878..2953    +  misc_RNA       gRNA scaffold: guide RNA scaffold for the Streptococcus pyogenes CRISPR/Cas9 system
   2971..2989    +  CDS            small t antigen (fragment): SV40 (simian virus 40) small t antigen
   3015..3226    +  promoter       EF-1α core promoter: core promoter for human elongation factor EF-1α
   3240..3956    +  CDS            EGFP: EGFP is a basic (constitutively fluorescent) green fluorescent protein published in 1996, derived from Aequorea victoria. It is reported to be a rapidly-maturing weak dimer with moderate acid sensitivity.
   4043..4640    +  CDS            PuroR (fragment): puromycin N-acetyltransferase; pac from Streptomyces; confers resistance to puromycin
   4656..5244    +  misc_feature   WPRE: woodchuck hepatitis virus posttranscriptional regulatory element
   5295..5314    +  misc_feature   cPPT/CTS (fragment): central polypurine tract and central termination sequence of HIV-1
   5316..5549    +  LTR            3' LTR (ΔU3): self-inactivating 3' long terminal repeat (LTR) from HIV-1
   5581..5805    +  polyA_signal   bGH poly(A) signal: bovine growth hormone polyadenylation signal
   5809..5830    +  promoter       SV40 promoter (fragment): SV40 enhancer and early promoter
   5851..6279    +  rep_origin     f1 ori (sequence partly withheld): f1 bacteriophage origin of replication; arrow indicates direction of (+) strand synthesis
   6293..6622    +  promoter       SV40 promoter: SV40 enhancer and early promoter
   6670..6697    +  promoter       EM7 promoter (fragment): synthetic bacterial promoter&nbsp
   6723..7097    +  CDS            BleoR: antibiotic-binding protein; Sh ble from Streptoalloteichus hindustanus; confers resistance to bleomycin, phleomycin, and Zeocin™
   7107..7232    +  CDS            ble (fragment): BLE_KLEPN - Experimental evidence at protein level: Swiss-Prot protein existence level 1. Binding protein with a strong affinity to the bleomycin family of antibiotics. Binds to CL990; an antimitotic-antibiotic compound. From Klebsiella pneumoniae.
   7227..7348    +  polyA_signal   SV40 poly(A) signal: SV40 polyadenylation signal
   7421..7437    -  protein_bind   lac operator: The lac repressor binds to the lac operator to inhibit transcription in E. coli. This inhibition can be relieved by adding lactose or isopropyl-β-D-thiogalactopyranoside (IPTG). lac repressor encoded by lacI
   7445..7475    -  promoter       lac promoter: promoter for the E. coli lac operon
   7490..7511    -  protein_bind   CAP binding site: CAP binding activates transcription in the presence of cAMP. E. coli catabolite activator protein
   7524..7616    -  CDS            lacI (fragment): lac repressor; lacI; The lac repressor binds to the lac operator to inhibit transcription in E. coli. This inhibition can be relieved by adding lactose or isopropyl-β-D-thiogalactopyranoside (IPTG).
   7799..8387    -  rep_origin     ori: high-copy-number ColE1/pMB1/pBR322/pUC origin of replication
   8558..9418    -  CDS            AmpR: β-lactamase; bla; confers resistance to ampicillin, carbenicillin, and related antibiotics
   9419..9523    -  promoter       AmpR promoter: bla
