[The description below was written by a language model from this plasmid's Addgene catalogue record and pLannotate feature annotations shown in this document.]
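Description:
pLenti-GFP-2A-Puro-gETAA1_B is a third-generation-style, self-inactivating HIV-1 lentiviral transfer plasmid that delivers a single guide RNA ("sgRNA-B") targeting ETAA1 for use with the Streptococcus pyogenes CRISPR/Cas9 system in mammalian cells. It is propagated in E. coli through a high-copy ColE1/pUC-type origin with ampicillin selection (AmpR), and also carries an f1 origin. The catalogue lists a total size of 9,564 bp, while the annotated sequencing record is 9,551 nt, so the two differ slightly.

The viral genome is transcribed from a CMV enhancer/promoter fused to a truncated 5' LTR, making it independent of Tat. It contains the Ψ packaging signal with a gag fragment, the RRE for Rev-dependent nuclear export, a cPPT/CTS to aid nuclear import, and a ΔU3 3' LTR followed by a bGH polyadenylation signal. Within this unit, a human U6 Pol III promoter drives the 20-nt ETAA1 spacer, which sits in the short gap between the promoter and the Cas9 gRNA scaffold. Downstream, an EF-1α core promoter expresses EGFP followed by puromycin N-acetyltransferase. The plasmid name indicates these are joined by a 2A peptide, which the feature table does not annotate separately. A WPRE enhances expression of this transcript. Transduced cells can therefore be tracked or sorted by green fluorescence and selected with puromycin. No Cas9 coding sequence is annotated, so the nuclease must be supplied separately. Outside the LTRs, the backbone also carries an SV40 promoter/EM7-BleoR cassette.

The record supports use for ETAA1 targeting, presumably gene disruption, in work on DNA break repair in mitosis.
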