Addgene plasmid #211540: pLenti-GFP-2A-Puro-gETAA1_B
Purpose: sgRNA-B against ETAA1
Depositing lab: Agnel Sfeir. Depositing organization: Memorial Sloan-Kettering Cancer Center. Publication: RHINO directs MMEJ to repair DNA breaks in mitosis. Brambati A, Sacco O, Porcella S, Heyza J, Kareh M, Schmidt JC, Sfeir A. Science. 2023 Aug 11;381(6658):653-660. doi: 10.1126/science.adh3694. Epub 2023 Jul 13. PubMed 37440612.
Backbone
  Vector backbone: pLenti
  Backbone size w/o insert (bp): 9544
  Total vector size (bp): 9564
  Vector type: Mammalian Expression, CRISPR
  Selectable markers: Puromycin
Growth in bacteria
  Bacterial resistance: Ampicillin, 100 μg/mL
  Growth temperature: 37°C
  Growth strain: NEB Stable
  Copy number: Unknown
Gene/Insert
  Gene/Insert name: sgRNA ETAA1
  gRNA/shRNA sequence: TTTGCTACACTGGGAGTACA
  Species: Synthetic
  Cloning method: Unknown
  Sequencing primers: 5′ gactatcatatgcttaccgt
Terms and licenses: Academic/Nonprofit Terms; Industry Terms: Not Available to Industry
How to cite: pLenti-GFP-2A-Puro-gETAA1_B was a gift from Agnel Sfeir (Addgene plasmid # 211540 ; http://n2t.net/addgene:211540 ; RRID:Addgene_211540)
